>Addgene plasmid #241336 | TRE-FRT-MCSrev-WPRE-SV40 - GCH30.1 | addgene full sequence | sequence record 487176
TTGAGATCCTTTTTTTCTGCGCGTAATCTGCTGCTTGCAAACAAAAAAACCACCGCTACCAGCGGTGGTT
TGTTTGCCGGATCAAGAGCTACCAACTCTTTTTCCGAAGGTAACTGGCTTCAGCAGAGCGCAGATACCAA
ATACTGTTCTTCTAGTGTAGCCGTAGTTAGGCCACCACTTCAAGAACTCTGTAGCACCGCCTACATACCT
CGCTCTGCTAATCCTGTTACCAGTGGCTGCTGCCAGTGGCGATAAGTCGTGTCTTACCGGGTTGGACTCA
AGACGATAGTTACCGGATAAGGCGCAGCGGTCGGGCTGAACGGGGGGTTCGTGCACACAGCCCAGCTTGG
AGCGAACGACCTACACCGAACTGAGATACCTACAGCGTGAGCTATGAGAAAGCGCCACGCTTCCCGAAGG
GAGAAAGGCGGACAGGTATCCGGTAAGCGGCAGGGTCGGAACAGGAGAGCGCACGAGGGAGCTTCCAGGG
GGAAACGCCTGGTATCTTTATAGTCCTGTCGGGTTTCGCCACCTCTGACTTGAGCGTCGATTTTTGTGAT
GCTCGTCAGGGGGGCGGAGCCTATGGAAAAACGCCAGCAACGCGGCCTTTTTACGGTTCCTGGCCTTTTG
CTGGCCTTTTGCTCACATGTTCTTTCCTGCGTTATCCCCTGATTCTGTGGATAACCGTATTACCGCCTTT
GAGTGAGCTGATACCGCTCGCCGCAGCCGAACGACCGAGCGCAGCGAGTCAGTGAGCGAGGAAGCGGAAG
AGCGCCCAATACGCAAACCGCCTCTCCCCGCGCGTTGGCCGATTCATTAATGCAGCTGGCACGACAGGTT
TCCCGACTGGAAAGCGGGCAGTGAGCGCAACGCAATTAATGTGAGTTAGCTCACTCATTAGGCACCCCAG
GCTTTACACTTTATGCTTCCGGCTCGTATGTTGTGTGGAATTGTGAGCGGATAACAATTTCACACAGGAA
ACAGCTATGACCATGATTACGAATTGCCTGCAGGCAGCTGCGCGCTCGCTCGCTCACTGAGGCCGCCCGG
GCAAAGCCCGGGCGTCGGGCGACCTTTGGTCGCCCGGCCTCAGTGAGCGAGCGAGCGCGCAGAGAGGGAG
TGGCCAACTCCATCACTAGGGGTTCCTATCGATGGCGCGCCTACCACATTTGTAGAGGTTTTACTTGCTT
TAAAAAACCTCCCACATCTCCCCCTGAACCTGAAACATAAAATGAATGCAATTGTTGTTGTTAACTTGTT
TATTGCAGCTTATAATGGTTACAAATAAAGCAATAGCATCACAAATTTCACAAATAAAGCATTTTTTTCA
CTGCATTCTAGTTGTGGTTTGTCCAAACTCATCAATGTATCTTATCATGTCTGTGTACAGCGGGGAGGCG
GCCCAAAGGGAGATCCGACTCGTCTGAGGGCGAAGGCGAAGACGCGGAAGAGGCCGCAGAGCCGGCAGCA
GGCCGCGGGAAGGAAGGTCCGCTGGATTGAGGGCCGAAGGGACGTAGCAGAAGGACGTCCCGCGCAGAAT
CCAGGTGGCAACACAGGCGAGCAGCCAAGGAAAGGACGATGATTTCCCCGACAACACCACGGAATTGTCA
GTGCCCAACAGCCGAGCCCCTGTCCAGCAGCGGGCAAGGCAGGCGGCGATGAGTTCCGCCGTGGCAATAG
GGAGGGGGAAAGCGAAAGTCCCGGAAAGGAGCTGACAGGTGGTGGCAATGCCCCAACCAGTGGGGGTTGC
GTCAGCAAACACAGTGCACACCACGCCACGTTGCCTGACAACGGGCCACAACTCCTCATAAAGAGACAGC
AACCAGGATTTATACAAGGAGGAGAAAATGAAAGCCATACGGGAAGCAATAGCATGATACAAAGGCATTA
AAGCAGCGTATCCACATAGCGTAAAAGGAGCAACATAGTTAAGAATACCAGTCAATCTTTCACAAATTTT
GTAATCCAGAGGTTGATTGCTAGCGAAGTTCCTATTCCGAAGTTCCTATTCTTCAAATAGTATAGGAACT
TCTTGGATCAAAATAGGAGCGATCGCAATGGAAGTTCCTATTCCGAAGTTCCTATTCTCTAGAAAGTATA
GGAACTTCGAGCTCCACCGCGGTGGCGGCCGCTCTAGAACTAGTGGATCCCCCGGGCTGCAGGAATTCGA
TATCAAGCTTATCGATACCGTCGACCTCGAGGGGGGGCCCGGTACCGAAGTTCCTATACTATTTGAAGAA
TAGGAACTTCGGAATAGGAACTTCAGAGCGCTTTGGCCGCTCCGGCCAAAGGGAAGTTCCTATACTTTCT
AGAGAATAGGAACTTCGGAATAGGAACTTCACCGGTCAATTCGGGGCCGCGGAGGCTGGATCGGTCCCGG
TGTCTTCTATGGAGGTCAAAACAGCGTGGATGGCGTCTCCAGGCGATCTGACGGTTCACTAAACGAGCTC
TGCTTATATAGGTCGAGTTTACCACTCCCTATCAGTGATAGAGAAAAGTGAAAGTCGAGTTTACCACTCC
CTATCAGTGATAGAGAAAAGTGAAAGTCGAGTTTACCACTCCCTATCAGTGATAGAGAAAAGTGAAAGTC
GAGTTTACCACTCCCTATCAGTGATAGAGAAAAGTGAAAGTCGAGTTTACCACTCCCTATCAGTGATAGA
GAAAAGTGAAAGTCGAGTTTACCACTCCCTATCAGTGATAGAGAAAAGTGAAAGTCGAGTTTACCACTCC
CTATCAGTGATAGAGAAAAGTGAAAGTCGAGCTCGGTACCAGATCTAGGAACCCCTAGTGATGGAGTTGG
CCACTCCCTCTCTGCGCGCTCGCTCGCTCACTGAGGCCGGGCGACCAAAGGTCGCCCGACGCCCGGGCTT
TGCCCGGGCGGCCTCAGTGAGCGAGCGAGCGCGCAGCTGCCTGCAGGCAGCTTGGCACTGGCCGTCGTTT
TACAACGTCGTGACTGGGAAAACCCTGGCGTTACCCAACTTAATCGCCTTGCAGCACATCCCCCTTTCGC
CAGCTGGCGTAATAGCGAAGAGGCCCGCACCGATCGCCCTTCCCAACAGTTGCGCAGCCTGAATGGCGAA
TGGCGCCTGATGCGGTATTTTCTCCTTACGCATCTGTGCGGTATTTCACACCGCATA
[142 nt withheld, positions 3138-3279]
C
[141 nt withheld, positions 3281-3421]
CCTTTGACGTTGGAGTCCACGTTCTTT
[37 nt withheld, positions 3449-3485]
ACCCTATCTCGGGCTATTCTTTTGATTTATAAGGGATTTTGCCGATTTCGGCCTATTGGTTAAAAAATGA
GCTGATTTAACAAAAATTTAACGCGAATTTTAACAAAATATTAACGTTTACAATTTTATGGTGCACTCTC
AGTACAATCTGCTCTGATGCCGCATAGTTAAGCCAGCCCCGACACCCGCCAACACCCGCTGACGCGCCCT
GACGGGCTTGTCTGCTCCCGGCATCCGCTTACAGACAAGCTGTGACCGTCTCCGGGAGCTGCATGTGTCA
GAGGTTTTCACCGTCATCACCGAAACGCGCGAGACGAAAGGGCCTCGTGATACGCCTATTTTTATAGGTT
AATGTCATGATAATAATGGTTTCTTAGACGTCAGGTGGCACTTTTCGGGGAAATGTGCGCGGAACCCCTA
TTTGTTTATTTTTCTAAATACATTCAAATATGTATCCGCTCATGAGACAATAACCCTGATAAATGCTTCA
ATAATATTGAAAAAGGAAGAGTATGAGTATTCAACATTTCCGTGTCGCCCTTATTCCCTTTTTTGCGGCA
TTTTGCCTTCCTGTTTTTGCTCACCCAGAAACGCTGGTGAAAGTAAAAGATGCTGAAGATCAGTTGGGTG
CACGAGTGGGTTACATCGAACTGGATCTCAACAGCGGTAAGATCCTTGAGAGTTTTCGCCCCGAAGAACG
TTTTCCAATGATGAGCACTTTTAAAGTTCTGCTATGTGGCGCGGTATTATCCCGTATTGACGCCGGGCAA
GAGCAACTCGGTCGCCGCATACACTATTCTCAGAATGACTTGGTTGAGTACTCACCAGTCACAGAAAAGC
ATCTTACGGATGGCATGACAGTAAGAGAATTATGCAGTGCTGCCATAACCATGAGTGATAACACTGCGGC
CAACTTACTTCTGACAACGATCGGAGGACCGAAGGAGCTAACCGCTTTTTTGCACAACATGGGGGATCAT
GTAACTCGCCTTGATCGTTGGGAACCGGAGCTGAATGAAGCCATACCAAACGACGAGCGTGACACCACGA
TGCCTGTAGCAATGGCAACAACGTTGCGCAAACTATTAACTGGCGAACTACTTACTCTAGCTTCCCGGCA
ACAATTAATAGACTGGATGGAGGCGGATAAAGTTGCAGGACCACTTCTGCGCTCGGCCCTTCCGGCTGGC
TGGTTTATTGCTGATAAATCTGGAGCCGGTGAGCGTGGGTCTCGCGGTATCATTGCAGCACTGGGGCCAG
ATGGTAAGCCCTCCCGTATCGTAGTTATCTACACGACGGGGAGTCAGGCAACTATGGATGAACGAAATAG
ACAGATCGCTGAGATAGGTGCCTCACTGATTAAGCATTGGTAACTGTCAGACCAAGTTTACTCATATATA
CTTTAGATTGATTTAAAACTTCATTTTTAATTTAAAAGGATCTAGGTGAAGATCCTTTTTGATAATCTCA
TGACCAAAATCCCTTAACGTGAGTTTTCGTTCCACTGAGCGTCAGACCCCGTAGAAAAGATCAAAGGATC
TTC
Features (pLannotate 1.2.2; 22 found; start..end, strand, type, name):
      1..589     +  rep_origin     ori: high-copy-number ColE1/pMB1/pBR322/pUC origin of replication
    772..864     +  CDS            lacI (fragment): lac repressor; lacI; The lac repressor binds to the lac operator to inhibit transcription in E. coli. This inhibition can be relieved by adding lactose or isopropyl-β-D-thiogalactopyranoside (IPTG).
    877..898     +  protein_bind   CAP binding site: CAP binding activates transcription in the presence of cAMP. E. coli catabolite activator protein
    913..943     +  promoter       lac promoter: promoter for the E. coli lac operon
    951..967     +  protein_bind   lac operator: The lac repressor binds to the lac operator to inhibit transcription in E. coli. This inhibition can be relieved by adding lactose or isopropyl-β-D-thiogalactopyranoside (IPTG). lac repressor encoded by lacI
   1007..1147    -  repeat_region  AAV2 ITR: inverted terminal repeat of adeno-associated virus serotype 2 inverted
   1162..1230    +  CDS            large T antigen (fragment): large T antigen from SV40 (simian virus 40)
   1253..1374    +  polyA_signal   SV40 poly(A) signal: SV40 polyadenylation signal
   1390..1978    -  misc_feature   WPRE: woodchuck hepatitis virus posttranscriptional regulatory element
   2061..2108    +  protein_bind   FRT: FLP-mediated recombination occurs in the 8-bp core sequence TCTAGAAA (Turan and Bode, 2011). FLP recombinase from the Saccharomyces cerevisiae 2μ plasmid
   2109..2216    +  misc_feature   MCS: pBluescript multiple cloning site
   2293..2340    -  protein_bind   FRT: FLP-mediated recombination occurs in the 8-bp core sequence TCTAGAAA (Turan and Bode, 2011). FLP recombinase from the Saccharomyces cerevisiae 2μ plasmid
   2417..2462    -  promoter       TRE3GV promoter (fragment): 3rd-generation Tet-responsive promoter that can be activated by binding of Tet-On® 3G, optimized for retroviral and lentiviral vectors
   2476..2746    +  protein_bind   tetracycline response element: contains seven copies of the tetracycline operator tetO tetracycline repressor TetR
   2777..2917    +  repeat_region  AAV2 ITR: inverted terminal repeat of adeno-associated virus serotype 2 inverted
   2926..3080    +  CDS            lacZα (fragment): LacZα fragment of β-galactosidase; lacZ fragment
   3086..3137    -  misc_feature   bom (fragment): basis of mobility region from pBR322
   3156..3536    +  rep_origin     M13 ori (sequence partly withheld): M13 bacteriophage origin of replication; arrow indicates direction of (+) strand synthesis
   3612..3661    -  misc_feature   bom (fragment): basis of mobility region from pBR322
   3763..3798    -  CDS            rop (fragment): Rop protein, which maintains plasmids at low copy number; rop
   3893..3997    +  promoter       AmpR promoter: bla
   3998..4858    +  CDS            AmpR: β-lactamase; bla; confers resistance to ampicillin, carbenicillin, and related antibiotics
