[The description below was written by a language model from this plasmid's Addgene catalogue record and pLannotate feature annotations shown in this document.]
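Description:
TRE-FRT-MCSrev-WPRE-SV40 - GCH30.1 is an empty pAAV-based cloning vector (about 5 kb) designed for building adeno-associated virus genomes in which a transgene is expressed from a tetracycline-responsive promoter only after Flp recombination. It is maintained in E. coli as a high-copy plasmid through a ColE1/pUC-type origin and selected with ampicillin via the β-lactamase gene. An M13 phage origin and remnants of lac and pBR322 backbone sequences (lacI, lacZα, bom and rop fragments) are also annotated but are not part of the payload. A recombination-deficient strain is recorded for propagation, consistent with the need to keep the ITRs intact.

The packaged region lies between two AAV2 inverted terminal repeats and is oriented on the reverse strand of the deposited sequence. It begins with a tetracycline response element containing seven tetO copies joined to a TRE3G-type minimal promoter fragment, which requires a Tet transactivator supplied separately. Downstream sits a pBluescript-derived multiple cloning site flanked by two FRT sites in opposite orientation, followed by a WPRE to enhance transcript stability and expression, and an SV40 polyadenylation signal. No insert is present. As the "MCSrev" name implies, a coding sequence is meant to be cloned in the antisense orientation relative to the promoter, so that Flp-mediated inversion between the FRT sites flips it into the sense orientation. The table annotates a single pair of FRT sites, so whether additional variant sites lock the inversion is not evident from the record. Expression therefore depends on both Flp and a Tet transactivator, which suits intersectional, cell-type-restricted and drug-regulated AAV delivery.
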