Addgene plasmid #241336: TRE-FRT-MCSrev-WPRE-SV40 - GCH30.1
Purpose: (Empty Backbone) AAV cloning vector for Flp dependent expression under the TRE promoter.
Depositing lab: Kimberly Ritola. Depositing organization: University of North Carolina at Chapel Hill.
Backbone
  Vector backbone: pAAV
  Vector type: AAV ; Cloning Vector
Growth in bacteria
  Bacterial resistance: Ampicillin, 100 μg/mL
  Growth temperature: 37°C
  Growth strain: NEB Stable
  Copy number: High Copy
Gene/Insert
  Gene/Insert name: None
Terms and licenses: Academic/Nonprofit Terms; Industry Terms: Not Available to Industry
How to cite: TRE-FRT-MCSrev-WPRE-SV40 - GCH30.1 was a gift from Kimberly Ritola (Addgene plasmid # 241336 ; http://n2t.net/addgene:241336 ; RRID:Addgene_241336)
